Addgene plasmid #14004: pBS cFgfr3 (CT#219)
Depositing lab: Cliff Tabin. Depositing organization: Harvard Medical School. Publication: FGF acts directly on the somitic tendon progenitors through the Ets transcription factors Pea3 and Erm to regulate scleraxis expression. Brent AE, Tabin CJ. Development. 2004 Aug . 131(16):3885-96. 10.1242/dev.01275 PubMed 15253939.
Backbone
  Vector backbone: pBS SK
  Backbone size w/o insert (bp): 3000
  Vector type: Bacterial Expression
Growth in bacteria
  Bacterial resistance: Ampicillin, 100 μg/mL
  Growth temperature: 37°C
  Growth strain: DH5alpha
  Copy number: High Copy
Gene/Insert
  Gene/Insert name: Fgfr3
  Species: G. gallus (chicken)
  Entrez Gene: FGFR3
  Cloning method: Restriction Enzyme; 5′ cloning site BamHI (not destroyed); 3′ cloning site XhoI (not destroyed)
  Sequencing primers: 5′ T7; 3′ T3
Terms and licenses: Academic/Nonprofit Terms; Industry Terms: Not Available to Industry
How to cite: pBS cFgfr3 (CT#219) was a gift from Cliff Tabin (Addgene plasmid # 14004 ; http://n2t.net/addgene:14004 ; RRID:Addgene_14004)
