[The description below was written by a language model from this plasmid's Addgene catalogue record.]
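Description:
pBS cFgfr3 is a bacterial cloning plasmid built on the pBluescript SK (pBS SK) backbone, recorded as about 3 kb without insert, and carrying a chicken (Gallus gallus) Fgfr3 sequence, the gene for fibroblast growth factor receptor 3. It is a high-copy plasmid propagated in E. coli under ampicillin selection. The catalogue classes it as a bacterial expression vector, but pBluescript is generally used as a phagemid for cloning and in vitro transcription rather than for protein production. No feature table accompanies the record, so individual backbone elements are not itemised.

The Fgfr3 insert was placed in the polylinker by restriction cloning, with BamHI at the 5′ end and XhoI at the 3′ end. Both sites were preserved, so the fragment can be excised or the plasmid linearised at either end. The insert is sequenced from the T7 and T3 primer sites that flank the polylinker. In pBluescript vectors these correspond to opposing phage RNA polymerase promoters, which allow sense or antisense RNA to be transcribed from a linearised template. The record does not give the insert size, whether it is a full-length or partial cDNA, or which promoter yields the antisense strand.

The stated purpose is also absent. The associated publication concerns FGF signalling in somitic tendon progenitors and the regulation of scleraxis expression in the embryo. A chicken cDNA in a Bluescript backbone fits use as a template for riboprobes to detect Fgfr3 transcripts by in situ hybridisation, though this is an inference from the vector design and not a recorded fact.
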