>Addgene plasmid #14004 | pBS cFgfr3 (CT#219) | addgene partial sequence | sequence record 20193 | 14004 with T7
GGCGGCCGCTCTAGAACTAGTGGATCCCCCGGGCTGCAGGAATTCGATTGGAGCTTGGTGATGGAGAGCG
TTGTGCCGTCAGATCGAGGAAACTACACCTGTGTTGTGGAGAACAAATATGGCAATATTAGGCACACATA
CCAGCTTGATGTTTTAGAACGGTCACCCCACCGACCAATCCTGCAAGCAGGACTCCCTGCCAATCAGACT
GTGGTGGTCGGGAGCAATGTGGAATTTCACTGCAAGGTCTACAGCGATGCCCAGCCTCATATCCAGTGGC
TGAAACACGTGGAAGTCAACGGCAGCAAGTATGGACCTGATGGGACACCCTATGTCACAGTGCTGAAGAC
GGCAGGTGTTAACACAACGGATAAGGAGCTAGAGATTCTGTACTTGCGAAATGTTACTTTTGAGGATGCT
GGGGAATATACTTGTCTCGCAGGGAATTCTATTGGGTTCTCACATCACTCTGCTTGGCTGACGGTGCTAC
CAGCAGAGGAGCTGATGGAAATGGATGATTCGGGCTCAGATCAAGCTTATCGATACCGTCGACCTCGAGG
GGGGGCCCGGTACCCAGCTTTTGTTCCCTTTAGTGAGGGTTAATTGCGCGCTTGGCGTAATCATGGTCAT
AGCTGTTTCCTGTGTGNNNTGTTATCCGCTCACAATTCCACACAACATACGAGCCGGGAGCATAAAGTGT
AAAGCCTGGGGTGCCTAATGAGTGAGCTAACTCACATTAATTGCGTTGCGCTCACTGCCCGCTTTCCAGT
CNG
